>Addgene plasmid #127961 | pPDZ-mCherry-Dr-TrkA | addgene full sequence | sequence record 257533 | Addgene NGS Result
GACGGATCGGGAGATCTCCCGATCCCCTATGGTGCACTCTCAGTACAATCTGCTCTGATGCCGCATAGTT
AAGCCAGTATCTGCTCCCTGCTTGTGTGTTGGAGGTCGCTGAGTAGTGCGCGAGCAAAATTTAAGCTACA
ACAAGGCAAGGCTTGACCGACAATTGCATGAAGAATCTGCTTAGGGTTAGGCGTTTTGCGCTGCTTCGCG
ATGTACGGGCCAGATATACGCGTTGACATTGATTATTGACTAGTTATTAATAGTAATCAATTACGGGGTC
ATTAGTTCATAGCCCATATATGGAGTTCCGCGTTACATAACTTACGGTAAATGGCCCGCCTGGCTGACCG
CCCAACGACCCCCGCCCATTGACGTCAATAATGACGTATGTTCCCATAGTAACGCCAATAGGGACTTTCC
ATTGACGTCAATGGGTGGAGTATTTACGGTAAACTGCCCACTTGGCAGTACATCAAGTGTATCATATGCC
AAGTACGCCCCCTATTGACGTCAATGACGGTAAATGGCCCGCCTGGCATTATGCCCAGTACATGACCTTA
TGGGACTTTCCTACTTGGCAGTACATCTACGTATTAGTCATCGCTATTACCATGGTGATGCGGTTTTGGC
AGTACATCAATGGGCGTGGATAGCGGTTTGACTCACGGGGATTTCCAAGTCTCCACCCCATTGACGTCAA
TGGGAGTTTGTTTTGGCACCAAAATCAACGGGACTTTCCAAAATGTCGTAACAACTCCGCCCCATTGACG
CAAATGGGCGGTAGGCGTGTACGGTGGGAGGTCTATATAAGCAGAGCTCTCTGGCTAACTAGAGAACCCA
CTGCTTACTGGCTTATCGAAATTAATACGACTCACTATAGGGAGACCCAAGCTTATGGCAAAACAAGAGA
TTCGAGTGAGGGTTGAAAAGGACCCAGAACTTGGATTTAGCATATCAGGTGGTGTCGGGGGTAGAGGAAA
CCCATTCAGACCTGATGATGATGGTATATTTGTAACAAGGGTACAACCTGAAGGACCAGCATCAAAATTA
CTGCAGCCAGGTGATAAAATTATTCAGGCTAATGGCTACAGTTTTATAAATATTGAACATGGACAAGCAG
TGTCCTTGCTAAAAACTTTCCAGAATACAGTTGAACTCATCATTGTACGAGAAGTTTCTAGACTCGAGAG
CGCGGGCAGCGCGGGCATGGTGAGCAAGGGCGAGGAGGATAACATGGCCATCATCAAGGAGTTCATGCGC
TTCAAGGTGCACATGGAGGGCTCCGTGAACGGCCACGAGTTCGAGATCGAGGGCGAGGGCGAGGGCCGCC
CCTACGAGGGCACCCAGACCGCCAAGCTGAAGGTGACCAAGGGTGGCCCCCTGCCCTTCGCCTGGGACAT
CCTGTCCCCTCAGTTCATGTACGGCTCCAAGGCCTACGTGAAGCACCCCGCCGACATCCCCGACTACTTG
AAGCTGTCCTTCCCCGAGGGCTTCAAGTGGGAGCGCGTGATGAACTTCGAGGACGGCGGCGTGGTGACCG
TGACCCAGGACTCCTCCCTGCAGGACGGCGAGTTCATCTACAAGGTGAAGCTGCGCGGCACCAACTTCCC
CTCCGACGGCCCCGTAATGCAGAAGAAGACCATGGGCTGGGAGGCCTCCTCCGAGCGGATGTACCCCGAG
GACGGCGCCCTGAAGGGCGAGATCAAGCAGAGGCTGAAGCTGAAGGACGGCGGCCACTACGACGCTGAGG
TCAAGACCACCTACAAGGCCAAGAAGCCCGTGCAGCTGCCCGGCGCCTACAACGTCAACATCAAGTTGGA
CATCACCTCCCACAACGAGGACTACACCATCGTGGAACAGTACGAACGCGCCGAGGGCCGCCACTCCACC
GGCGGCATGGACGAGCTGTACAAGGAATTCAGTGCTGGTAGTGCTGGTAGTGCTGGCACCGGTATGAGCC
GGGACCCGTTGCCCTTTTTTCCACCGCTTTACCTTGGTGGCCCGGAAATTACCACCGAGAACTGCGAGCG
CGAGCCGATTCATATTCCCGGCAGCATCCAGCCGCACGGCGCCCTGCTCACTGCCGACGGGCACAGCGGC
GAGGTGCTCCAGATGAGCCTCAACGCGGCCACTTTTCTGGGACAGGAACCCACAGTGCTGCGCGGACAGA
CCCTCGCCGCACTGCTGCCCGAGCAGTGGCCCGCGCTGCAAGCGGCCCTGCCCCCCGGCTGCCCCGACGC
CCTGCAATACCGCGCAACGCTGGACTGGCCTGCCGCCGGGCACCTTTCGCTGACGGTGCACCGGGTCGGC
GAGTTGCTGATTCTGGAGTTCGAGCCGACGGAGGCCTGGGACAGCACCGGGCCGCACGCGCTGCGCAACG
CGATGTTCGCGCTCGAAAGTGCCCCCAACCTGCGGGCGCTGGCCGAGGTGGCGACCCAGACGGTCCGCGA
GCTGACGGGCTTTGACCGGGTGATGCTCTACAAATTTGCCCCCGACGCCACCGGCGAAGTGATTGCCGAG
GCCCGCCGTGAGGGGCTGCACGCCTTTCTGGGCCACCGTTTTCCCGCGTCGGACATTCCGGCGCAGGCCC
GCGCGCTCTACACCCGGCACCTGCTGCGCCTGACCGCCGACACCCGCGCCGCCGCCGTGCCGCTCGATCC
CGTCCTCAACCCGCAGACGAATGCGCCCACCCCGCTGGGCGGCGCCGTGCTGCGCGCCACCTCGCCCATG
CACATGCAGTACCTGCGGAACATGGGCGTCGGGTCGAGCCTGTCGGTGTCGGTGGTGGTCGGCGGCCAGC
TCTGGGGCCTGATCGCCTGCCACCACCAGACGCCCTACGTGTTGCCGCCCGACCTGCGAACCACGCTCGA
ATACCTGGGCCGCTTGCTGAGCCTGCAAGTTCAGGTCAAGGAAGCGGCGGACGTGGCGGCCTTTCGCCAG
AGCCTGCGGGAGCACCACGCGCGGGTGGCCCTCGCGGCGGCGCACTCGCTCTCGCCGCACGACACCCTCA
GTGACCCGGCGCTTGACCTGCTGGGCCTGATGCGGGCCGGGGGCCTGATTCTGCGTTTCGAGGGCCGCTG
GCAGACGTTGGGTGAAGTGCCGCCTGCCCCGGCGGTGGACGCGCTGCTGGCGTGGCTCGAAACCCAGCCG
GGCGCCCTGGTCCAGACCGACGCGCTAGGCCAACTGTGGCCCGCCGGCGCCGATCTCGCCCCCAGCGCAG
CGGGCCTGCTCGCCATCAGCGTGGGCGAGGGCTGGTCGGAGTGCCTCGTCTGGCTGCGGCCCGAACTGCG
GCTGGAGGTCGCCTGGGGCGGGGCCACTCCTGACCAGGCGAAAGACGACCTCGGGCCGCGCCACTCATTC
GACACCTACCTCGAAGAAAAACGCGGCTACGCCGAGCCCTGGCATCCCGGCGAAATCGAGGAGGCGCAGG
ATCTACGTGACACATTGACCGGGGCGCTGGGCGAGGCAGAGGCAGCAGCAAAGGAGGCAGCAGCAAAGGA
AGCGGCGGCGAAAGAAGCGGCGGCGAAAGCGAACAAATGTGGACAGAGGAGCAAATTTGGGATCAACCGC
CCTGCTGTGCTGGCGCCAGAGGATGGGCTGGCCATGTCCCTACACTTCATGACACTGGGTGGCAGTTCTC
TTTCCCCTACTGAGGGCAAAGGCTCCGGACTCCAGGGCCACATCATGGAGAACCCACAGTACTTCAGTGA
TACCTGTGTCCACCATATCAAGCGCCAGGACATCATTCTCAAGTGGGAGCTAGGGGAGGGAGCCTTTGGA
AAGGTCTTTCTTGCTGAGTGCTACAACCTTCTGAATGATCAGGACAAGATGCTGGTGGCTGTCAAGGCAC
TGAAGGAGACATCTGAGAATGCTCGTCAGGACTTCCATCGTGAGGCAGAGCTGCTCACCATGCTACAGCA
CCAACACATCGTACGCTTCTTTGGAGTCTGCACGGAGGGTGGCCCATTGCTCATGGTCTTCGAGTACATG
CGCCATGGGGACCTCAACCGTTTCCTCCGGTCCCACGGACCTGATGCAAAACTGCTGGCTGGCGGCGAGG
ATGTGGCTCCTGGTCCTTTGGGCCTTGGGCAGCTTCTGGCTGTGGCTAGCCAGGTGGCTGCTGGTATGGT
GTACCTAGCCAGCCTGCACTTTGTGCACCGGGACCTGGCCACACGCAACTGTCTGGTGGGTCAGGGACTA
GTGGTCAAGATTGGAGACTTCGGCATGAGCAGGGACATCTACAGCACAGACTACTACCGTGTGGGAGGTC
GGACCATGCTGCCCATCCGCTGGATGCCTCCAGAGAGCATCCTCTACCGCAAGTTCAGCACCGAGAGTGA
TGTGTGGAGCTTCGGGGTGGTGCTCTGGGAGATCTTCACCTATGGAAAGCAACCCTGGTACCAGCTCTCC
AACACTGAGGCGATCGAGTGCATCACGCAGGGCCGGGAGCTGGAGCGGCCGCGCGCCTGCCCTCCTGATG
TCTACGCCATCATGCGCGGCTGCTGGCAGCGTGAGCCGCAACAGCGCCTCAGCATGAAGGATGTGCACGC
GCGGCTGCAGGCCTTGGCACAGGCGCCACCGAGTTACCTGGACGTTCTGGGCGGATCCACTAGTAACGGC
CGCCAGTGTGCTGGAATTCTGCAGATATCCATCACACTGGCGGCCGCTCGAGCATGCATCTAGAGGGCCC
TATTCTATAGTGTCACCTAAATGCTAGAGCTCGCTGATCAGCCTCGACTGTGCCTTCTAGTTGCCAGCCA
TCTGTTGTTTGCCCCTCCCCCGTGCCTTCCTTGACCCTGGAAGGTGCCACTCCCACTGTCCTTTCCTAAT
AAAATGAGGAAATTGCATCGCATTGTCTGAGTAGGTGTCATTCTATTCTGGGGGGTGGGGTGGGGCAGGA
CAGCAAGGGGGAGGATTGGGAAGACAATAGCAGGCATGCTGGGGATGCGGTGGGCTCTATGGCTTCTGAG
GCGGAAAGAACCAGCTGGGGCTCTAGGGGGTATCCCC
[124 nt withheld, positions 5008-5131]
C
[91 nt withheld, positions 5133-5223]
A
[49 nt withheld, positions 5225-5273]
CCTTTGACGTTGGAGTCCACGTTCTTT
[37 nt withheld, positions 5301-5337]
ACCCTATCTCGGTCTATTCTTTTGATTTATAAGGGATTTTGCCGATTTCGGCCTATTGGTTAAAAAATGA
GCTGATTTAACAAAAATTTAACGCGAATTAATTCTGTGGAATGTGTGTCAGTTAGGGTGTGGAAAGTCCC
CAGGCTCCCCAGCAGGCAGAAGTATGCAAAGCATGCATCTCAATTAGTCAGCAACCAGGTGTGGAAAGTC
CCCAGGCTCCCCAGCAGGCAGAAGTATGCAAAGCATGCATCTCAATTAGTCAGCAACCATAGTCCCGCCC
CTAACTCCGCCCATCCCGCCCCTAACTCCGCCCAGTTCCGCCCATTCTCCGCCCCATGGCTGACTAATTT
TTTTTATTTATGCAGAGGCCGAGGCCGCCTCTGCCTCTGAGCTATTCCAGAAGTAGTGAGGAGGCTTTTT
TGGAGGCCTAGGCTTTTGCAAAAAGCTCCCGGGAGCTTGTATATCCATTTTCGGATCTGATCAAGAGACA
GGATGAGGATCGTTTCGCATGATTGAACAAGATGGATTGCACGCAGGTTCTCCGGCCGCTTGGGTGGAGA
GGCTATTCGGCTATGACTGGGCACAACAGACAATCGGCTGCTCTGATGCCGCCGTGTTCCGGCTGTCAGC
GCAGGGGCGCCCGGTTCTTTTTGTCAAGACCGACCTGTCCGGTGCCCTGAATGAACTGCAGGACGAGGCA
GCGCGGCTATCGTGGCTGGCCACGACGGGCGTTCCTTGCGCAGCTGTGCTCGACGTTGTCACTGAAGCGG
GAAGGGACTGGCTGCTATTGGGCGAAGTGCCGGGGCAGGATCTCCTGTCATCTCACCTTGCTCCTGCCGA
GAAAGTATCCATCATGGCTGATGCAATGCGGCGGCTGCATACGCTTGATCCGGCTACCTGCCCATTCGAC
CACCAAGCGAAACATCGCATCGAGCGAGCACGTACTCGGATGGAAGCCGGTCTTGTCGATCAGGATGATC
TGGACGAAGAGCATCAGGGGCTCGCGCCAGCCGAACTGTTCGCCAGGCTCAAGGCGCGCATGCCCGACGG
CGAGGATCTCGTCGTGACCCATGGCGATGCCTGCTTGCCGAATATCATGGTGGAAAATGGCCGCTTTTCT
GGATTCATCGACTGTGGCCGGCTGGGTGTGGCGGACCGCTATCAGGACATAGCGTTGGCTACCCGTGATA
TTGCTGAAGAGCTTGGCGGCGAATGGGCTGACCGCTTCCTCGTGCTTTACGGTATCGCCGCTCCCGATTC
GCAGCGCATCGCCTTCTATCGCCTTCTTGACGAGTTCTTCTGAGCGGGACTCTGGGGTTCGAAATGACCG
ACCAAGCGACGCCCAACCTGCCATCACGAGATTTCGATTCCACCGCCGCCTTCTATGAAAGGTTGGGCTT
CGGAATCGTTTTCCGGGACGCCGGCTGGATGATCCTCCAGCGCGGGGATCTCATGCTGGAGTTCTTCGCC
CACCCCAACTTGTTTATTGCAGCTTATAATGGTTACAAATAAAGCAATAGCATCACAAATTTCACAAATA
AAGCATTTTTTTCACTGCATTCTAGTTGTGGTTTGTCCAAACTCATCAATGTATCTTATCATGTCTGTAT
ACCGTCGACCTCTAGCTAGAGCTTGGCGTAATCATGGTCATAGCTGTTTCCTGTGTGAAATTGTTATCCG
CTCACAATTCCACACAACATACGAGCCGGAAGCATAAAGTGTAAAGCCTGGGGTGCCTAATGAGTGAGCT
AACTCACATTAATTGCGTTGCGCTCACTGCCCGCTTTCCAGTCGGGAAACCTGTCGTGCCAGCTGCATTA
ATGAATCGGCCAACGCGCGGGGAGAGGCGGTTTGCGTATTGGGCGCTCTTCCGCTTCCTCGCTCACTGAC
TCGCTGCGCTCGGTCGTTCGGCTGCGGCGAGCGGTATCAGCTCACTCAAAGGCGGTAATACGGTTATCCA
CAGAATCAGGGGATAACGCAGGAAAGAACATGTGAGCAAAAGGCCAGCAAAAGGCCAGGAACCGTAAAAA
GGCCGCGTTGCTGGCGTTTTTCCATAGGCTCCGCCCCCCTGACGAGCATCACAAAAATCGACGCTCAAGT
CAGAGGTGGCGAAACCCGACAGGACTATAAAGATACCAGGCGTTTCCCCCTGGAAGCTCCCTCGTGCGCT
CTCCTGTTCCGACCCTGCCGCTTACCGGATACCTGTCCGCCTTTCTCCCTTCGGGAAGCGTGGCGCTTTC
TCATAGCTCACGCTGTAGGTATCTCAGTTCGGTGTAGGTCGTTCGCTCCAAGCTGGGCTGTGTGCACGAA
CCCCCCGTTCAGCCCGACCGCTGCGCCTTATCCGGTAACTATCGTCTTGAGTCCAACCCGGTAAGACACG
ACTTATCGCCACTGGCAGCAGCCACTGGTAACAGGATTAGCAGAGCGAGGTATGTAGGCGGTGCTACAGA
GTTCTTGAAGTGGTGGCCTAACTACGGCTACACTAGAAGAACAGTATTTGGTATCTGCGCTCTGCTGAAG
CCAGTTACCTTCGGAAAAAGAGTTGGTAGCTCTTGATCCGGCAAACAAACCACCGCTGGTAGCGGTGGTT
TTTTTGTTTGCAAGCAGCAGATTACGCGCAGAAAAAAAGGATCTCAAGAAGATCCTTTGATCTTTTCTAC
GGGGTCTGACGCTCAGTGGAACGAAAACTCACGTTAAGGGATTTTGGTCATGAGATTATCAAAAAGGATC
TTCACCTAGATCCTTTTAAATTAAAAATGAAGTTTTAAATCAATCTAAAGTATATATGAGTAAACTTGGT
CTGACAGTTACCAATGCTTAATCAGTGAGGCACCTATCTCAGCGATCTGTCTATTTCGTTCATCCATAGT
TGCCTGACTCCCCGTCGTGTAGATAACTACGATACGGGAGGGCTTACCATCTGGCCCCAGTGCTGCAATG
ATACCGCGAGACCCACGCTCACCGGCTCCAGATTTATCAGCAATAAACCAGCCAGCCGGAAGGGCCGAGC
GCAGAAGTGGTCCTGCAACTTTATCCGCCTCCATCCAGTCTATTAATTGTTGCCGGGAAGCTAGAGTAAG
TAGTTCGCCAGTTAATAGTTTGCGCAACGTTGTTGCCATTGCTACAGGCATCGTGGTGTCACGCTCGTCG
TTTGGTATGGCTTCATTCAGCTCCGGTTCCCAACGATCAAGGCGAGTTACATGATCCCCCATGTTGTGCA
AAAAAGCGGTTAGCTCCTTCGGTCCTCCGATCGTTGTCAGAAGTAAGTTGGCCGCAGTGTTATCACTCAT
GGTTATGGCAGCACTGCATAATTCTCTTACTGTCATGCCATCCGTAAGATGCTTTTCTGTGACTGGTGAG
TACTCAACCAAGTCATTCTGAGAATAGTGTATGCGGCGACCGAGTTGCTCTTGCCCGGCGTCAATACGGG
ATAATACCGCGCCACATAGCAGAACTTTAAAAGTGCTCATCATTGGAAAACGTTCTTCGGGGCGAAAACT
CTCAAGGATCTTACCGCTGTTGAGATCCAGTTCGATGTAACCCACTCGTGCACCCAACTGATCTTCAGCA
TCTTTTACTTTCACCAGCGTTTCTGGGTGAGCAAAAACAGGAAGGCAAAATGCCGCAAAAAAGGGAATAA
GGGCGACACGGAAATGTTGAATACTCATACTCTTCCTTTTTCAATATTATTGAAGCATTTATCAGGGTTA
TTGTCTCATGAGCGGATACATATTTGAATGTATTTAGAAAAATAAACAAATAGGGGTTCCGCGCACATTT
CCCCGAAAAGTGCCACCTGACGTC
Features (pLannotate 1.2.2; 24 found; start..end, strand, type, name):
     28..80      -  misc_feature   bom (fragment): basis of mobility region from pBR322
    235..614     +  enhancer       CMV enhancer: human cytomegalovirus immediate early enhancer
    615..818     +  promoter       CMV promoter: human cytomegalovirus (CMV) immediate early promoter
    814..847     +  LTR            5' LTR (truncated) (fragment): truncated 5' long terminal repeat (LTR) from HIV-1
    863..881     +  promoter       T7 promoter: promoter for bacteriophage T7 RNA polymerase
    895..1179    +  CDS            ERBIN (fragment): ERBIN_HUMAN - Also known as ERBB2IP From Homo sapiens (Human).
   1207..1914    +  CDS            mCherry: mCherry is a basic (constitutively fluorescent) red fluorescent protein published in 2004, derived from Discosoma sp.. It is reported to be a very rapidly-maturing monomer with low acid sensitivity.
   1954..2916    +  CDS            DrCBD: DrCBD is a basic (constitutively fluorescent) long stokes shift fluorescent protein published in 2009, derived from Deinococcus radiodurans. It requires the cofactor biliverdin for fluorescence.
   3532..4602    +  CDS            Ntrk1 (fragment): NTRK1_RAT - Also known as Trk, Trka. Experimental evidence at protein level: Swiss-Prot protein existence level 1. Receptor tyrosine kinase involved in the development and the maturation of the central and peripheral nervous systems through regulation of proliferation, differentiation and survival of sympathetic and nervous neurons. High affinity receptor for NGF which is its primary ligand (PubMed:1312719, PubMed:1850821). Can also bind and be activated by NTF3/neurotrophin-3. However, NTF3 only supports axonal extension through NTRK1 but has no effect on neuron survival. Upon dimeric NGF lig
   4694..4712    -  promoter       SP6 promoter: promoter for bacteriophage SP6 RNA polymerase
   4738..4962    +  polyA_signal   bGH poly(A) signal: bovine growth hormone polyadenylation signal
   4966..4987    +  promoter       SV40 promoter (fragment): SV40 enhancer and early promoter
   5008..5436    +  rep_origin     f1 ori (sequence partly withheld): f1 bacteriophage origin of replication; arrow indicates direction of (+) strand synthesis
   5450..5779    +  promoter       SV40 promoter: SV40 enhancer and early promoter
   5846..6637    +  CDS            neo: KKA2_KLEPN - Also known as kan, nptII. Experimental evidence at protein level: Swiss-Prot protein existence level 1. Resistance to kanamycin, neomycin, paromomycin, ribostamycin, butirosin and gentamicin B. From Klebsiella pneumoniae.
   6661..6819    +  CDS            ble (fragment): BLE_KLEPN - Experimental evidence at protein level: Swiss-Prot protein existence level 1. Binding protein with a strong affinity to the bleomycin family of antibiotics. Binds to CL990; an antimitotic-antibiotic compound. From Klebsiella pneumoniae.
   6814..6935    +  polyA_signal   SV40 poly(A) signal: SV40 polyadenylation signal
   7008..7024    -  protein_bind   lac operator: The lac repressor binds to the lac operator to inhibit transcription in E. coli. This inhibition can be relieved by adding lactose or isopropyl-β-D-thiogalactopyranoside (IPTG). lac repressor encoded by lacI
   7032..7062    -  promoter       lac promoter: promoter for the E. coli lac operon
   7077..7098    -  protein_bind   CAP binding site: CAP binding activates transcription in the presence of cAMP. E. coli catabolite activator protein
   7111..7203    -  CDS            lacI (fragment): lac repressor; lacI; The lac repressor binds to the lac operator to inhibit transcription in E. coli. This inhibition can be relieved by adding lactose or isopropyl-β-D-thiogalactopyranoside (IPTG).
   7386..7974    -  rep_origin     ori: high-copy-number ColE1/pMB1/pBR322/pUC origin of replication
   8145..9005    -  CDS            AmpR: β-lactamase; bla; confers resistance to ampicillin, carbenicillin, and related antibiotics
   9006..9110    -  promoter       AmpR promoter: bla
