[The description below was written by a language model from this plasmid's Addgene catalogue record and pLannotate feature annotations shown in this document.]
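Description:
pPDZ-mCherry-Dr-TrkA is a mammalian expression plasmid built on the pcDNA3.1+ backbone, about 9.1 kb in the sequenced record. It is propagated in E. coli through a high-copy ColE1/pUC-type origin with ampicillin selection (AmpR under its own bla promoter), and it also carries an f1 phage origin. For selection in mammalian cells, the backbone supplies a neomycin/kanamycin phosphotransferase gene driven by the SV40 enhancer/early promoter and terminated by the SV40 poly(A) signal. The short lac, lacI, ble, bom and HIV LTR matches in the annotation are fragments of backbone sequence and do not appear to be functional parts of the design.

The payload is a single synthetic fusion open reading frame transcribed from the CMV immediate-early enhancer and promoter and ended by the bovine growth hormone poly(A) signal. T7 and SP6 promoters flank the insert. Reading from the N-terminus, the annotation detects a fragment of human ERBIN, which corresponds to the PDZ domain named in the insert. This is followed by the red fluorescent protein mCherry, then a bacteriophytochrome segment from Deinococcus radiodurans (annotated as DrCBD, the biliverdin-binding chromophore domain), and finally a fragment of rat TrkA (Ntrk1). The insert name also indicates a 3xSAG linker and a "hel-4" element joining these modules. An unannotated stretch lies between the DrCBD and TrkA matches, and the record does not describe what it contains.

According to the associated publication title, the construct belongs to a set of neurotrophin receptor tyrosine kinases regulated with near-infrared light. Here the phytochrome module would serve as the light sensor for the TrkA portion, and mCherry allows the fusion to be visualised. The record does not state the specific role of the PDZ domain.
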