Addgene plasmid #127961: pPDZ-mCherry-Dr-TrkA
Purpose: PDZ mCherry DrTrkA expression in mammalian cells
Depositing lab: Vladislav Verkhusha. Depositing organization: University of Helsinki. Publication: Neurotrophin receptor tyrosine kinases regulated with near-infrared light. Leopold AV, Chernov KG, Shemetov AA, Verkhusha VV. Nat Commun. 2019 Mar 8;10(1):1129. doi: 10.1038/s41467-019-08988-3. PubMed 30850602.
Backbone
  Vector backbone: pcDNA3.1+
  Vector type: Mammalian Expression
Growth in bacteria
  Bacterial resistance: Ampicillin, 100 μg/mL
  Growth temperature: 37°C
  Growth strain: DH5alpha
  Copy number: High Copy
Gene/Insert
  Gene/Insert name: PDZ-mCherry-3xSAG-Dr-hel-4- TrkA (alt name: PDZ-DrTrkA)
  Species: Synthetic
  Cloning method: Restriction Enzyme; 5′ cloning site Unknown (unknown if destroyed)
Terms and licenses: Academic/Nonprofit Terms; Industry Terms: Not Available to Industry
How to cite: pPDZ-mCherry-Dr-TrkA was a gift from Vladislav Verkhusha (Addgene plasmid # 127961 ; http://n2t.net/addgene:127961 ; RRID:Addgene_127961)
