>Addgene plasmid #127961 | pPDZ-mCherry-Dr-TrkA | depositor partial sequence | sequence record 270189 | pPDZ-mCherry-Dr-TrkA sequence 3722 bps
ATGGCAAAACAAGAGATTCGAGTGAGGGTTGAAAAGGACCCAGAACTTGGATTTAGCATATCAGGTGGTG
TCGGGGGTAGAGGAAACCCATTCAGACCTGATGATGATGGTATATTTGTAACAAGGGTACAACCTGAAGG
ACCAGCATCAAAATTACTGCAGCCAGGTGATAAAATTATTCAGGCTAATGGCTACAGTTTTATAAATATT
GAACATGGACAAGCAGTGTCCTTGCTAAAAACTTTCCAGAATACAGTTGAACTCATCATTGTACGAGAAG
TTTCTAGACTCGAGAGCGCGGGCAGCGCGGGCATGGTGAGCAAGGGCGAGGAGGATAACATGGCCATCAT
CAAGGAGTTCATGCGCTTCAAGGTGCACATGGAGGGCTCCGTGAACGGCCACGAGTTCGAGATCGAGGGC
GAGGGCGAGGGCCGCCCCTACGAGGGCACCCAGACCGCCAAGCTGAAGGTGACCAAGGGTGGCCCCCTGC
CCTTCGCCTGGGACATCCTGTCCCCTCAGTTCATGTACGGCTCCAAGGCCTACGTGAAGCACCCCGCCGA
CATCCCCGACTACTTGAAGCTGTCCTTCCCCGAGGGCTTCAAGTGGGAGCGCGTGATGAACTTCGAGGAC
GGCGGCGTGGTGACCGTGACCCAGGACTCCTCCCTGCAGGACGGCGAGTTCATCTACAAGGTGAAGCTGC
GCGGCACCAACTTCCCCTCCGACGGCCCCGTAATGCAGAAGAAGACCATGGGCTGGGAGGCCTCCTCCGA
GCGGATGTACCCCGAGGACGGCGCCCTGAAGGGCGAGATCAAGCAGAGGCTGAAGCTGAAGGACGGCGGC
CACTACGACGCTGAGGTCAAGACCACCTACAAGGCCAAGAAGCCCGTGCAGCTGCCCGGCGCCTACAACG
TCAACATCAAGTTGGACATCACCTCCCACAACGAGGACTACACCATCGTGGAACAGTACGAACGCGCCGA
GGGCCGCCACTCCACCGGCGGCATGGACGAGCTGTACAAGGAATTCAGTGCTGGTAGTGCTGGTAGTGCT
GGCACCGGTATGAGCCGGGACCCGTTGCCCTTTTTTCCACCGCTTTACCTTGGTGGCCCGGAAATTACCA
CCGAGAACTGCGAGCGCGAGCCGATTCATATTCCCGGCAGCATCCAGCCGCACGGCGCCCTGCTCACTGC
CGACGGGCACAGCGGCGAGGTGCTCCAGATGAGCCTCAACGCGGCCACTTTTCTGGGACAGGAACCCACA
GTGCTGCGCGGACAGACCCTCGCCGCACTGCTGCCCGAGCAGTGGCCCGCGCTGCAAGCGGCCCTGCCCC
CCGGCTGCCCCGACGCCCTGCAATACCGCGCAACGCTGGACTGGCCTGCCGCCGGGCACCTTTCGCTGAC
GGTGCACCGGGTCGGCGAGTTGCTGATTCTGGAGTTCGAGCCGACGGAGGCCTGGGACAGCACCGGGCCG
CACGCGCTGCGCAACGCGATGTTCGCGCTCGAAAGTGCCCCCAACCTGCGGGCGCTGGCCGAGGTGGCGA
CCCAGACGGTCCGCGAGCTGACGGGCTTTGACCGGGTGATGCTCTACAAATTTGCCCCCGACGCCACCGG
CGAAGTGATTGCCGAGGCCCGCCGTGAGGGGCTGCACGCCTTTCTGGGCCACCGTTTTCCCGCGTCGGAC
ATTCCGGCGCAGGCCCGCGCGCTCTACACCCGGCACCTGCTGCGCCTGACCGCCGACACCCGCGCCGCCG
CCGTGCCGCTCGATCCCGTCCTCAACCCGCAGACGAATGCGCCCACCCCGCTGGGCGGCGCCGTGCTGCG
CGCCACCTCGCCCATGCACATGCAGTACCTGCGGAACATGGGCGTCGGGTCGAGCCTGTCGGTGTCGGTG
GTGGTCGGCGGCCAGCTCTGGGGCCTGATCGCCTGCCACCACCAGACGCCCTACGTGTTGCCGCCCGACC
TGCGAACCACGCTCGAATACCTGGGCCGCTTGCTGAGCCTGCAAGTTCAGGTCAAGGAAGCGGCGGACGT
GGCGGCCTTTCGCCAGAGCCTGCGGGAGCACCACGCGCGGGTGGCCCTCGCGGCGGCGCACTCGCTCTCG
CCGCACGACACCCTCAGTGACCCGGCGCTTGACCTGCTGGGCCTGATGCGGGCCGGGGGCCTGATTCTGC
GTTTCGAGGGCCGCTGGCAGACGTTGGGTGAAGTGCCGCCTGCCCCGGCGGTGGACGCGCTGCTGGCGTG
GCTCGAAACCCAGCCGGGCGCCCTGGTCCAGACCGACGCGCTAGGCCAACTGTGGCCCGCCGGCGCCGAT
CTCGCCCCCAGCGCAGCGGGCCTGCTCGCCATCAGCGTGGGCGAGGGCTGGTCGGAGTGCCTCGTCTGGC
TGCGGCCCGAACTGCGGCTGGAGGTCGCCTGGGGCGGGGCCACTCCTGACCAGGCGAAAGACGACCTCGG
GCCGCGCCACTCATTCGACACCTACCTCGAAGAAAAACGCGGCTACGCCGAGCCCTGGCATCCCGGCGAA
ATCGAGGAGGCGCAGGATCTACGTGACACATTGACCGGGGCGCTGGGCGAGGCAGAGGCAGCAGCAAAGG
AGGCAGCAGCAAAGGAAGCGGCGGCGAAAGAAGCGGCGGCGAAAGCGAACAAATGTGGACAGAGGAGCAA
ATTTGGGATCAACCGCCCTGCTGTGCTGGCGCCAGAGGATGGGCTGGCCATGTCCCTACACTTCATGACA
CTGGGTGGCAGTTCTCTTTCCCCTACTGAGGGCAAAGGCTCCGGACTCCAGGGCCACATCATGGAGAACC
CACAGTACTTCAGTGATACCTGTGTCCACCATATCAAGCGCCAGGACATCATTCTCAAGTGGGAGCTAGG
GGAGGGAGCCTTTGGAAAGGTCTTTCTTGCTGAGTGCTACAACCTTCTGAATGATCAGGACAAGATGCTG
GTGGCTGTCAAGGCACTGAAGGAGACATCTGAGAATGCTCGTCAGGACTTCCATCGTGAGGCAGAGCTGC
TCACCATGCTACAGCACCAACACATCGTACGCTTCTTTGGAGTCTGCACGGAGGGTGGCCCATTGCTCAT
GGTCTTCGAGTACATGCGCCATGGGGACCTCAACCGTTTCCTCCGGTCCCACGGACCTGATGCAAAACTG
CTGGCTGGCGGCGAGGATGTGGCTCCTGGTCCTTTGGGCCTTGGGCAGCTTCTGGCTGTGGCTAGCCAGG
TGGCTGCTGGTATGGTGTACCTAGCCAGCCTGCACTTTGTGCACCGGGACCTGGCCACACGCAACTGTCT
GGTGGGTCAGGGACTAGTGGTCAAGATTGGAGACTTCGGCATGAGCAGGGACATCTACAGCACAGACTAC
TACCGTGTGGGAGGTCGGACCATGCTGCCCATCCGCTGGATGCCTCCAGAGAGCATCCTCTACCGCAAGT
TCAGCACCGAGAGTGATGTGTGGAGCTTCGGGGTGGTGCTCTGGGAGATCTTCACCTATGGAAAGCAACC
CTGGTACCAGCTCTCCAACACTGAGGCGATCGAGTGCATCACGCAGGGCCGGGAGCTGGAGCGGCCGCGC
GCCTGCCCTCCTGATGTCTACGCCATCATGCGCGGCTGCTGGCAGCGTGAGCCGCAACAGCGCCTCAGCA
TGAAGGATGTGCACGCGCGGCTGCAGGCCTTGGCACAGGCGCCACCGAGTTACCTGGACGTTCTGGGCGG
ATCCACTAGTAA
